>Addgene plasmid #101774 | EGFP-P2A_BAF_G47E | addgene full sequence | sequence record 200201 | Addgene NGS Result
TCGACGGATCGGGAGATCTCCCGATCCCCTATGGTGCACTCTCAGTACAATCTGCTCTGATGCCGCATAG
TTAAGCCAGTATCTGCTCCCTGCTTGTGTGTTGGAGGTCGCTGAGTAGTGCGCGAGCAAAATTTAAGCTA
CAACAAGGCAAGGCTTGACCGACAATTGCATGAAGAATCTGCTTAGGGTTAGGCGTTTTGCGCTGCTTCG
CGATGTACGGGCCAGATATACGCGTTGACATTGATTATTGACTAGTTATTAATAGTAATCAATTACGGGG
TCATTAGTTCATAGCCCATATATGGAGTTCCGCGTTACATAACTTACGGTAAATGGCCCGCCTGGCTGAC
CGCCCAACGACCCCCGCCCATTGACGTCAATAATGACGTATGTTCCCATAGTAACGCCAATAGGGACTTT
CCATTGACGTCAATGGGTGGAGTATTTACGGTAAACTGCCCACTTGGCAGTACATCAAGTGTATCATATG
CCAAGTACGCCCCCTATTGACGTCAATGACGGTAAATGGCCCGCCTGGCATTATGCCCAGTACATGACCT
TATGGGACTTTCCTACTTGGCAGTACATCTACGTATTAGTCATCGCTATTACCATGGTGATGCGGTTTTG
GCAGTACATCAATGGGCGTGGATAGCGGTTTGACTCACGGGGATTTCCAAGTCTCCACCCCATTGACGTC
AATGGGAGTTTGTTTTGGCACCAAAATCAACGGGACTTTCCAAAATGTCGTAACAACTCCGCCCCATTGA
CGCAAATGGGCGGTAGGCGTGTACGGTGGGAGGTCTATATAAGCAGCGCGTTTTGCCTGTACTGGGTCTC
TCTGGTTAGACCAGATCTGAGCCTGGGAGCTCTCTGGCTAACTAGGGAACCCACTGCTTAAGCCTCAATA
AAGCTTGCCTTGAGTGCTTCAAGTAGTGTGTGCCCGTCTGTTGTGTGACTCTGGTAACTAGAGATCCCTC
AGACCCTTTTAGTCAGTGTGGAAAATCTCTAGCAGTGGCGCCCGAACAGGGACTTGAAAGCGAAAGGGAA
ACCAGAGGAGCTCTCTCGACGCAGGACTCGGCTTGCTGAAGCGCGCACGGCAAGAGGCGAGGGGCGGCGA
CTGGTGAGTACGCCAAAAATTTTGACTAGCGGAGGCTAGAAGGAGAGAGATGGGTGCGAGAGCGTCAGTA
TTAAGCGGGGGAGAATTAGATCGCGATGGGAAAAAATTCGGTTAAGGCCAGGGGGAAAGAAAAAATATAA
ATTAAAACATATAGTATGGGCAAGCAGGGAGCTAGAACGATTCGCAGTTAATCCTGGCCTGTTAGAAACA
TCAGAAGGCTGTAGACAAATACTGGGACAGCTACAACCATCCCTTCAGACAGGATCAGAAGAACTTAGAT
CATTATATAATACAGTAGCAACCCTCTATTGTGTGCATCAAAGGATAGAGATAAAAGACACCAAGGAAGC
TTTAGACAAGATAGAGGAAGAGCAAAACAAAAGTAAGACCACCGCACAGCAAGCGGCCGCTGATCTTCAG
ACCTGGAGGAGGAGATATGAGGGACAATTGGAGAAGTGAATTATATAAATATAAAGTAGTAAAAATTGAA
CCATTAGGAGTAGCACCCACCAAGGCAAAGAGAAGAGTGGTGCAGAGAGAAAAAAGAGCAGTGGGAATAG
GAGCTTTGTTCCTTGGGTTCTTGGGAGCAGCAGGAAGCACTATGGGCGCAGCGTCAATGACGCTGACGGT
ACAGGCCAGACAATTATTGTCTGGTATAGTGCAGCAGCAGAACAATTTGCTGAGGGCTATTGAGGCGCAA
CAGCATCTGTTGCAACTCACAGTCTGGGGCATCAAGCAGCTCCAGGCAAGAATCCTGGCTGTGGAAAGAT
ACCTAAAGGATCAACAGCTCCTGGGGATTTGGGGTTGCTCTGGAAAACTCATTTGCACCACTGCTGTGCC
TTGGAATGCTAGTTGGAGTAATAAATCTCTGGAACAGATTTGGAATCACACGACCTGGATGGAGTGGGAC
AGAGAAATTAACAATTACACAAGCTTAATACACTCCTTAATTGAAGAATCGCAAAACCAGCAAGAAAAGA
ATGAACAAGAATTATTGGAATTAGATAAATGGGCAAGTTTGTGGAATTGGTTTAACATAACAAATTGGCT
GTGGTATATAAAATTATTCATAATGATAGTAGGAGGCTTGGTAGGTTTAAGAATAGTTTTTGCTGTACTT
TCTATAGTGAATAGAGTTAGGCAGGGATATTCACCATTATCGTTTCAGACCCACCTCCCAACCCCGAGGG
GACCCGACAGGCCCGAAGGAATAGAAGAAGAAGGTGGAGAGAGAGACAGAGACAGATCCATTCGATTAGT
GAACGGATCGGCACTGCGTGCGCCAATTCTGCAGACAAATGGCAGTATTCATCCACAATTTTAAAAGAAA
AGGGGGGATTGGGGGGTACAGTGCAGGGGAAAGAATAGTAGACATAATAGCAACAGACATACAAACTAAA
GAATTACAAAAACAAATTACAAAAATTCAAAATTTTCGGGTTTATTACAGGGACAGCAGAGATCCAGTTT
GGTTAATTAGCTAGCTAGGTCTTGAAAGGAGTGGGAATTGGCTCCGGTGCCCGTCAGTGGGCAGAGCGCA
CATCGCCCACAGTCCCCGAGAAGTTGGGGGGAGGGGTCGGCAATTGATCCGGTGCCTAGAGAAGGTGGCG
CGGGGTAAACTGGGAAAGTGATGTCGTGTACTGGCTCCGCCTTTTTCCCGAGGGTGGGGGAGAACCGTAT
ATAAGTGCAGTAGTCGCCGTGAACGTTCTTTTTCGCAACGGGTTTGCCGCCAGAACACAGGAGAATTCTC
TAGAGCCACCATGGTGAGCAAGGGCGAGGAGCTGTTCACCGGGGTGGTGCCCATCCTGGTCGAGCTGGAC
GGCGACGTAAACGGCCACAAGTTCAGCGTGTCCGGCGAGGGCGAGGGCGATGCCACCTATGGTAAGCTTA
CCCTGAAGTTCATCTGCACCACCGGCAAGCTGCCCGTGCCCTGGCCCACCCTCGTGACCACCCTGACCTA
CGGCGTGCAGTGCTTCAGCCGCTACCCCGACCACATGAAGCAGCACGACTTTTTCAAGTCCGCCATGCCC
GAAGGCTACGTCCAGGAGCGCACCATCTTCTTTAAGGACGACGGCAACTACAAGACCCGCGCCGAGGTGA
AGTTCGAGGGCGACACCCTGGTGAACCGCATCGAGCTGAAGGGCATCGACTTCAAGGAGGACGGCAACAT
CCTGGGGCACAAGCTGGAGTACAACTACAACAGCCACAACGTCTATATCATGGCCGACAAGCAGAAGAAC
GGCATCAAGGTGAACTTCAAGATCCGCCACAACATCGAGGACGGCAGCGTGCAGCTCGCCGACCACTACC
AGCAGAACACCCCCATCGGCGACGGCCCCGTGCTGCTGCCCGACAACCACTACCTGAGCACCCAGTCCGC
CCTGAGCAAAGACCCCAACGAGAAGCGCGATCACATGGTCCTGCTGGAGTTCGTGACCGCCGCCGGGATC
ACTCTCGGCATGGACGAGCTGTACAAGGGATCCGGCGCAACAAACTTCTCTCTGCTGAAACAAGCCGGAG
ATGTCGAAGAGAATCCTGGACCGACCGGTATGACAACCTCCCAAAAGCACCGAGACTTCGTGGCAGAGCC
CATGGGGGAGAAGCCAGTGGGGAGCCTGGCTGGGATTGGTGAAGTCCTGGGCAAGAAGCTGGAGGAAAGG
GGTTTTGACAAGGCCTATGTTGTCCTTGAACAGTTTCTGGTGCTAAAGAAAGATGAAGACCTCTTCCGGG
AATGGCTGAAAGACACTTGTGGCGCCAACGCCAAGCAGTCCCGGGACTGCTTCGGATGCCTTCGAGAGTG
GTGTGATGCCTTCTTGTAGGGATCCGAATTTCGATCCAGTGTGCTGGAATTAATTCGCTGTCTGCGAGGG
CCAGCTGTTGGGGTGAGTACTCCCTCTCAAAAGCGGGCATGACTTCTGCGCTAAGATTGTCAGTTTCCAA
AAACGAGGAGGATTTGATATTCACCTGGCCCGCGGTGATGCCTTTGAGGGTGGCCGCGTCCATCTGGTCA
GAAAAGACAATCTTTTTGTTGTCAAGCTTGAGGTGTGGCAGGCTTGAGATCTGGCCATACACTTGAGTGA
CAATGACATCCACTTTGCCTTTCTCTCCACAGGTGTCCACTCCCAGGTCCAACTGCAGGTCGAGCATGCA
TCTAGGGCGGCCAATTCCGCCCCTCTCCCCCCCCCCCCTAACGTTACTGGCCGAAGCCGCTTGGAATAAG
GCCGGTGTGCGTTTGTCTATATGTTATTTTCCACCATATTGCCGTCTTTTGGCAATGTGAGGGCCCGGAA
ACCTGGCCCTGTCTTCTTGACGAGCATTCCTAGGGGTCTTTCCCCTCTCGCCAAAGGAATGCAAGGTCTG
TTGAATGTCGTGAAGGAAGCAGTTCCTCTGGAAGCTTCTTGAAGACAAACAACGTCTGTAGCGACCCTTT
GCAGGCAGCGGAACCCCCCACCTGGCGACAGGTGCCTCTGCGGCCAAAAGCCACGTGTATAAGATACACC
TGCAAAGGCGGCACAACCCCAGTGCCACGTTGTGAGTTGGATAGTTGTGGAAAGAGTCAAATGGCTCTCC
TCAAGCGTATTCAACAAGGGGCTGAAGGATGCCCAGAAGGTACCCCATTGTATGGGATCTGATCTGGGGC
CTCGGTGCACATGCTTTACATGTGTTTAGTCGAGGTTAAAAAAACGTCTAGGCCCCCCGAACCACGGGGA
CGTGGTTTTCCTTTGAAAAACACGATGATAAGCTTGCCACAACCCACAAGGAGACGACCTTCCATGGCCA
AGCCTTTGTCTCAAGAAGAATCCACCCTCATTGAAAGAGCAACGGCTACAATCAACAGCATCCCCATCTC
TGAAGACTACAGCGTCGCCAGCGCAGCTCTCTCTAGCGACGGCCGCATCTTCACTGGTGTCAATGTATAT
CATTTTACTGGGGGACCTTGTGCAGAACTCGTGGTGCTGGGCACTGCTGCTGCTGCGGCAGCTGGCAACC
TGACTTGTATCGTCGCGATCGGAAATGAGAACAGGGGCATCTTGAGCCCCTGCGGACGGTGCCGACAGGT
GCTTCTCGATCTGCATCCTGGGATCAAAGCCATAGTGAAGGACAGTGATGGACAGCCGACGGCAGTTGGG
ATTCGTGAATTGCTGCCCTCTGGTTATGTGTGGGAGGGCTAACGATATCAAGCTTATCGGTAATCAACCT
CTGGATTACAAAATTTGTGAAAGATTGACTGGTATTCTTAACTATGTTGCTCCTTTTACGCTATGTGGAT
ACGCTGCTTTAATGCCTTTGTATCATGCTATTGCTTCCCGTATGGCTTTCATTTTCTCCTCCTTGTATAA
ATCCTGGTTGCTGTCTCTTTATGAGGAGTTGTGGCCCGTTGTCAGGCAACGTGGCGTGGTGTGCACTGTG
TTTGCTGACGCAACCCCCACTGGTTGGGGCATTGCCACCACCTGTCAGCTCCTTTCCGGGACTTTCGCTT
TCCCCCTCCCTATTGCCACGGCGGAACTCATCGCCGCCTGCCTTGCCCGCTGCTGGACAGGGGCTCGGCT
GTTGGGCACTGACAATTCCGTGGTGTTGTCGGGGAAATCATCGTCCTTTCCTTGGCTGCTCGCCTGTGTT
GCCACCTGGATTCTGCGCGGGACGTCCTTCTGCTACGTCCCTTCGGCCCTCAATCCAGCGGACCTTCCTT
CCCGCGGCCTGCTGCCGGCTCTGCGGCCTCTTCCGCGTCTTCGCCTTCGCCCTCAGACGAGTCGGATCTC
CCTTTGGGCCGCCTCCCCGCATCGATACCGTCGACCTCGAGACCTAGAAAAACATGGAGCAATCACAAGT
AGCAATACAGCAGCTACCAATGCTGATTGTGCCTGGCTAGAAGCACAAGAGGAGGAGGAGGTGGGTTTTC
CAGTCACACCTCAGGTACCTTTAAGACCAATGACTTACAAGGCAGCTGTAGATCTTAGCCACTTTTTAAA
AGAAAAGGGGGGACTGGAAGGGCTAATTCACTCCCAACGAAGACAAGATATCCTTGATCTGTGGATCTAC
CACACACAAGGCTACTTCCCTGATTGGCAGAACTACACACCAGGGCCAGGGATCAGATATCCACTGACCT
TTGGATGGTGCTACAAGCTAGTACCAGTTGAGCAAGAGAAGGTAGAAGAAGCCAATGAAGGAGAGAACAC
CCGCTTGTTACACCCTGTGAGCCTGCATGGGATGGATGACCCGGAGAGAGAAGTATTAGAGTGGAGGTTT
GACAGCCGCCTAGCATTTCATCACATGGCCCGAGAGCTGCATCCGGACTGTACTGGGTCTCTCTGGTTAG
ACCAGATCTGAGCCTGGGAGCTCTCTGGCTAACTAGGGAACCCACTGCTTAAGCCTCAATAAAGCTTGCC
TTGAGTGCTTCAAGTAGTGTGTGCCCGTCTGTTGTGTGACTCTGGTAACTAGAGATCCCTCAGACCCTTT
TAGTCAGTGTGGAAAATCTCTAGCAGGGCCCGTTTAAACCCGCTGATCAGCCTCGACTGTGCCTTCTAGT
TGCCAGCCATCTGTTGTTTGCCCCTCCCCCGTGCCTTCCTTGACCCTGGAAGGTGCCACTCCCACTGTCC
TTTCCTAATAAAATGAGGAAATTGCATCGCATTGTCTGAGTAGGTGTCATTCTATTCTGGGGGGTGGGGT
GGGGCAGGACAGCAAGGGGGAGGATTGGGAAGACAATAGCAGGCATGCTGGGGATGCGGTGGGCTCTATG
GCTTCTGAGGCGGAAAGAACCAGCTGGGGCTCTAGGGGGTATCCCC
[124 nt withheld, positions 6907-7030]
C
[91 nt withheld, positions 7032-7122]
A
[49 nt withheld, positions 7124-7172]
CCTTTGACGTTGGAGTCCACGTTCTTT
[37 nt withheld, positions 7200-7236]
ACCCTATCTCGGTCTATTCTTTTGATTTATAAGGGATTTTGCCGATTTCGGCCTATTGGTTAAAAAATGA
GCTGATTTAACAAAAATTTAACGCGAATTAATTCTGTGGAATGTGTGTCAGTTAGGGTGTGGAAAGTCCC
CAGGCTCCCCAGCAGGCAGAAGTATGCAAAGCATGCATCTCAATTAGTCAGCAACCAGGTGTGGAAAGTC
CCCAGGCTCCCCAGCAGGCAGAAGTATGCAAAGCATGCATCTCAATTAGTCAGCAACCATAGTCCCGCCC
CTAACTCCGCCCATCCCGCCCCTAACTCCGCCCAGTTCCGCCCATTCTCCGCCCCATGGCTGACTAATTT
TTTTTATTTATGCAGAGGCCGAGGCCGCCTCTGCCTCTGAGCTATTCCAGAAGTAGTGAGGAGGCTTTTT
TGGAGGCCTAGGCTTTTGCAAAAAGCTCCCGGGAGCTTGTATATCCATTTTCGGATCTGATCAGCACGTG
TTGACAATTAATCATCGGCATAGTATATCGGCATAGTATAATACGACAAGGTGAGGAACTAAACCATGGC
CAAGTTGACCAGTGCCGTTCCGGTGCTCACCGCGCGCGACGTCGCCGGAGCGGTCGAGTTCTGGACCGAC
CGGCTCGGGTTCTCCCGGGACTTCGTGGAGGACGACTTCGCCGGTGTGGTCCGGGACGACGTGACCCTGT
TCATCAGCGCGGTCCAGGACCAGGTGGTGCCGGACAACACCCTGGCCTGGGTGTGGGTGCGCGGCCTGGA
CGAGCTGTACGCCGAGTGGTCGGAGGTCGTGTCCACGAACTTCCGGGACGCCTCCGGGCCGGCCATGACC
GAGATCGGCGAGCAGCCGTGGGGGCGGGAGTTCGCCCTGCGCGACCCGGCCGGCAACTGCGTGCACTTCG
TGGCCGAGGAGCAGGACTGACACGTGCTACGAGATTTCGATTCCACCGCCGCCTTCTATGAAAGGTTGGG
CTTCGGAATCGTTTTCCGGGACGCCGGCTGGATGATCCTCCAGCGCGGGGATCTCATGCTGGAGTTCTTC
GCCCACCCCAACTTGTTTATTGCAGCTTATAATGGTTACAAATAAAGCAATAGCATCACAAATTTCACAA
ATAAAGCATTTTTTTCACTGCATTCTAGTTGTGGTTTGTCCAAACTCATCAATGTATCTTATCATGTCTG
TATACCGTCGACCTCTAGCTAGAGCTTGGCGTAATCATGGTCATAGCTGTTTCCTGTGTGAAATTGTTAT
CCGCTCACAATTCCACACAACATACGAGCCGGAAGCATAAAGTGTAAAGCCTGGGGTGCCTAATGAGTGA
GCTAACTCACATTAATTGCGTTGCGCTCACTGCCCGCTTTCCAGTCGGGAAACCTGTCGTGCCAGCTGCA
TTAATGAATCGGCCAACGCGCGGGGAGAGGCGGTTTGCGTATTGGGCGCTCTTCCGCTTCCTCGCTCACT
GACTCGCTGCGCTCGGTCGTTCGGCTGCGGCGAGCGGTATCAGCTCACTCAAAGGCGGTAATACGGTTAT
CCACAGAATCAGGGGATAACGCAGGAAAGAACATGTGAGCAAAAGGCCAGCAAAAGGCCAGGAACCGTAA
AAAGGCCGCGTTGCTGGCGTTTTTCCATAGGCTCCGCCCCCCTGACGAGCATCACAAAAATCGACGCTCA
AGTCAGAGGTGGCGAAACCCGACAGGACTATAAAGATACCAGGCGTTTCCCCCTGGAAGCTCCCTCGTGC
GCTCTCCTGTTCCGACCCTGCCGCTTACCGGATACCTGTCCGCCTTTCTCCCTTCGGGAAGCGTGGCGCT
TTCTCATAGCTCACGCTGTAGGTATCTCAGTTCGGTGTAGGTCGTTCGCTCCAAGCTGGGCTGTGTGCAC
GAACCCCCCGTTCAGCCCGACCGCTGCGCCTTATCCGGTAACTATCGTCTTGAGTCCAACCCGGTAAGAC
ACGACTTATCGCCACTGGCAGCAGCCACTGGTAACAGGATTAGCAGAGCGAGGTATGTAGGCGGTGCTAC
AGAGTTCTTGAAGTGGTGGCCTAACTACGGCTACACTAGAAGAACAGTATTTGGTATCTGCGCTCTGCTG
AAGCCAGTTACCTTCGGAAAAAGAGTTGGTAGCTCTTGATCCGGCAAACAAACCACCGCTGGTAGCGGTG
GTTTTTTTGTTTGCAAGCAGCAGATTACGCGCAGAAAAAAAGGATCTCAAGAAGATCCTTTGATCTTTTC
TACGGGGTCTGACGCTCAGTGGAACGAAAACTCACGTTAAGGGATTTTGGTCATGAGATTATCAAAAAGG
ATCTTCACCTAGATCCTTTTAAATTAAAAATGAAGTTTTAAATCAATCTAAAGTATATATGAGTAAACTT
GGTCTGACAGTTACCAATGCTTAATCAGTGAGGCACCTATCTCAGCGATCTGTCTATTTCGTTCATCCAT
AGTTGCCTGACTCCCCGTCGTGTAGATAACTACGATACGGGAGGGCTTACCATCTGGCCCCAGTGCTGCA
ATGATACCGCGAGACCCACGCTCACCGGCTCCAGATTTATCAGCAATAAACCAGCCAGCCGGAAGGGCCG
AGCGCAGAAGTGGTCCTGCAACTTTATCCGCCTCCATCCAGTCTATTAATTGTTGCCGGGAAGCTAGAGT
AAGTAGTTCGCCAGTTAATAGTTTGCGCAACGTTGTTGCCATTGCTACAGGCATCGTGGTGTCACGCTCG
TCGTTTGGTATGGCTTCATTCAGCTCCGGTTCCCAACGATCAAGGCGAGTTACATGATCCCCCATGTTGT
GCAAAAAAGCGGTTAGCTCCTTCGGTCCTCCGATCGTTGTCAGAAGTAAGTTGGCCGCAGTGTTATCACT
CATGGTTATGGCAGCACTGCATAATTCTCTTACTGTCATGCCATCCGTAAGATGCTTTTCTGTGACTGGT
GAGTACTCAACCAAGTCATTCTGAGAATAGTGTATGCGGCGACCGAGTTGCTCTTGCCCGGCGTCAATAC
GGGATAATACCGCGCCACATAGCAGAACTTTAAAAGTGCTCATCATTGGAAAACGTTCTTCGGGGCGAAA
ACTCTCAAGGATCTTACCGCTGTTGAGATCCAGTTCGATGTAACCCACTCGTGCACCCAACTGATCTTCA
GCATCTTTTACTTTCACCAGCGTTTCTGGGTGAGCAAAAACAGGAAGGCAAAATGCCGCAAAAAAGGGAA
TAAGGGCGACACGGAAATGTTGAATACTCATACTCTTCCTTTTTCAATATTATTGAAGCATTTATCAGGG
TTATTGTCTCATGAGCGGATACATATTTGAATGTATTTAGAAAAATAAACAAATAGGGGTTCCGCGCACA
TTTCCCCGAAAAGTGCCACCTGACG
Features (pLannotate 1.2.2; 35 found; start..end, strand, type, name):
     30..82      -  misc_feature   bom (fragment): basis of mobility region from pBR322
    237..616     +  enhancer       CMV enhancer: human cytomegalovirus immediate early enhancer
    617..816     +  promoter       CMV promoter: human cytomegalovirus (CMV) immediate early promoter
    834..1014    +  LTR            5' LTR (truncated): truncated 5' long terminal repeat (LTR) from HIV-1
   1061..1186    +  misc_feature   HIV-1 Ψ: packaging signal of human immunodeficiency virus type 1
   1170..1533    +  CDS            HIV-1 gag (fragment): gag protein from human immunodeficiency virus 1; gag
   1679..1912    +  misc_feature   RRE: The Rev response element (RRE) of HIV-1 allows for Rev-dependent mRNA export from the nucleus to the cytoplasm.
   2289..2389    +  CDS            Rev (fragment): human immunodeficiency virus 1 (HIV-1) Rev protein; rev; enhances nuclear export of unspliced and incompletely spliced viral mRNAs
   2439..2556    +  misc_feature   cPPT/CTS: central polypurine tract and central termination sequence of HIV-1
   2605..2623    +  CDS            small t antigen (fragment): SV40 (simian virus 40) small t antigen
   2649..2860    +  promoter       EF-1α core promoter: core promoter for human elongation factor EF-1α
   2881..3597    +  CDS            EGFP: EGFP is a basic (constitutively fluorescent) green fluorescent protein published in 1996, derived from Aequorea victoria. It is reported to be a rapidly-maturing weak dimer with moderate acid sensitivity.
   3670..3936    +  CDS            BANF1: BAF_HUMAN - Also known as BAF, BCRG1. Experimental evidence at protein level: Swiss-Prot protein existence level 1. (Microbial infection) In case of poxvirus infection, has an antiviral activity by blocking viral DNA replication. From Homo sapiens (Human).
   4003..4232    +  intron         chimeric intron: chimera between introns from adenovirus and immunoglobulin heavy chain genes
   4399..4861    +  misc_feature   IRES: internal ribosome entry site (IRES) of the encephalomyocarditis virus (EMCV)
   4894..5292    +  CDS            BSD: blasticidin S deaminase; Aspergillus terreus BSD; confers resistance to blasticidin
   5293..5309    +  misc_feature   MCS (fragment): pBluescript multiple cloning site
   5312..5900    +  misc_feature   WPRE: woodchuck hepatitis virus posttranscriptional regulatory element
   5837..6418    +  CDS            nef (fragment): NEF_HV1H2 - Experimental evidence at protein level: Swiss-Prot protein existence level 1. Extracellular Nef protein targets CD4(+) T-lymphocytes for apoptosis by interacting with CXCR4 surface receptors. From Human immunodeficiency virus type 1 group M subtype B (isolate HXB2) (HIV-1).
   6425..6605    +  LTR            5' LTR (truncated): truncated 5' long terminal repeat (LTR) from HIV-1
   6637..6861    +  polyA_signal   bGH poly(A) signal: bovine growth hormone polyadenylation signal
   6865..6886    +  promoter       SV40 promoter (fragment): SV40 enhancer and early promoter
   6907..7335    +  rep_origin     f1 ori (sequence partly withheld): f1 bacteriophage origin of replication; arrow indicates direction of (+) strand synthesis
   7349..7678    +  promoter       SV40 promoter: SV40 enhancer and early promoter
   7726..7773    +  promoter       EM7 promoter: synthetic bacterial promoter&nbsp
   7792..8166    +  CDS            BleoR: antibiotic-binding protein; Sh ble from Streptoalloteichus hindustanus; confers resistance to bleomycin, phleomycin, and Zeocin™
   8176..8301    +  CDS            ble (fragment): BLE_KLEPN - Experimental evidence at protein level: Swiss-Prot protein existence level 1. Binding protein with a strong affinity to the bleomycin family of antibiotics. Binds to CL990; an antimitotic-antibiotic compound. From Klebsiella pneumoniae.
   8296..8417    +  polyA_signal   SV40 poly(A) signal: SV40 polyadenylation signal
   8490..8506    -  protein_bind   lac operator: The lac repressor binds to the lac operator to inhibit transcription in E. coli. This inhibition can be relieved by adding lactose or isopropyl-β-D-thiogalactopyranoside (IPTG). lac repressor encoded by lacI
   8514..8544    -  promoter       lac promoter: promoter for the E. coli lac operon
   8559..8580    -  protein_bind   CAP binding site: CAP binding activates transcription in the presence of cAMP. E. coli catabolite activator protein
   8593..8685    -  CDS            lacI (fragment): lac repressor; lacI; The lac repressor binds to the lac operator to inhibit transcription in E. coli. This inhibition can be relieved by adding lactose or isopropyl-β-D-thiogalactopyranoside (IPTG).
   8868..9456    -  rep_origin     ori: high-copy-number ColE1/pMB1/pBR322/pUC origin of replication
   9627..10487   -  CDS            AmpR: β-lactamase; bla; confers resistance to ampicillin, carbenicillin, and related antibiotics
  10488..10592   -  promoter       AmpR promoter: bla
