[The description below was written by a language model from this plasmid's Addgene catalogue record and pLannotate feature annotations shown in this document.]
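Description:
EGFP-P2A_BAF_G47E is a lentiviral mammalian expression plasmid of roughly 10.6 kb, built by Gibson cloning into a lentiviral backbone derived from another deposited plasmid. It is propagated in E. coli through a high-copy ColE1/pUC-type origin with ampicillin resistance (AmpR), and the backbone also carries an f1 origin and an SV40/EM7-driven BleoR cassette outside the viral region. The transfer-vector architecture is typical of later-generation HIV-1 systems. A CMV enhancer/promoter drives the genomic RNA from a truncated 5' LTR, followed by the Ψ packaging signal with a gag fragment, the RRE for Rev-dependent nuclear export, and the cPPT/CTS. Downstream lie a WPRE to boost transcript stability and expression, a truncated 3' LTR, and a bGH polyadenylation signal.

The payload is driven by the EF-1α core promoter. EGFP is followed by a P2A self-cleaving peptide (stated in the catalogue record, and consistent with the short unannotated gap between the two coding sequences) and then the 267 bp human BANF1 coding sequence, which encodes barrier-to-autointegration factor (BAF) carrying the G47E mutation. Because P2A causes ribosomal skipping, EGFP and untagged mutant BAF are produced as separate proteins from one transcript, so green fluorescence reports on expression without a bulky fusion to the small BAF protein. Further downstream, a chimeric intron and an EMCV IRES precede the blasticidin S deaminase gene, allowing blasticidin selection of transduced or transfected cells.

The construct is intended for expressing the G47E BAF mutant in human cells. The associated study concerns how DNA cross-bridging shapes a single nucleus from mitotic chromosomes. The record does not itself state the functional consequence of the G47E substitution.
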