Addgene plasmid #101774: EGFP-P2A_BAF_G47E
Purpose: Expresses mutant BAF (G47E) in human cells (with EGFP produced from the same transcript as expression control)
Depositing lab: Daniel Gerlich. Depositing organization: Institut fuer Molekulare Biotechnologie (IMBA). Publication: DNA Cross-Bridging Shapes a Single Nucleus from a Set of Mitotic Chromosomes. Samwer M, Schneider MWG, Hoefler R, Schmalhorst PS, Jude JG, Zuber J, Gerlich DW. Cell. 2017 Aug 24;170(5):956-972.e23. doi: 10.1016/j.cell.2017.07.038. PubMed 28841419.
Backbone
  Vector backbone: Addgene plasmid # 52962
  Backbone manufacturer: Feng Zhang
  Backbone size w/o insert (bp): 10370
  Total vector size (bp): 10637
  Vector type: Mammalian Expression, Lentiviral
  Selectable markers: Blasticidin
Growth in bacteria
  Bacterial resistance: Ampicillin, 100 μg/mL
  Growth temperature: 37°C
  Growth strain: NEB Stable
  Copy number: High Copy
Gene/Insert
  Gene/Insert name: BAF (BANF1)
  Species: H. sapiens (human)
  Insert size (bp): 267
  Mutation: G47E mutation
  Entrez Gene: BANF1 (a.k.a. BAF, BCRP1, D14S1460, NGPS)
  Promoter: EF1a
  Tag / fusion protein: EGFP-P2A (N terminal on backbone)
  Cloning method: Gibson Cloning
  Sequencing primers: 5′ CATGCCCGCTTTTGAGA; 3′ TAAGTGCAGTAGTCGCCGTGAACGT
Terms and licenses: Academic/Nonprofit Terms; Industry Terms: Not Available to Industry
How to cite: EGFP-P2A_BAF_G47E was a gift from Daniel Gerlich (Addgene plasmid # 101774 ; http://n2t.net/addgene:101774 ; RRID:Addgene_101774)
